>Addgene plasmid #14104 | pDESTFLAGHApuro3-Ago2K533AK570A | addgene partial sequence | sequence record 20261 | T7 5'-TAATACGACTCACTATAGGG-3'
GATCCATCCGATAGTGGTGGTGGAATTCTGATCGCCGCCGCCATGGACTACAAGGACGACGATGACAAGT
ACCCTTATGACGTGCCCGATTACGCTTTGAACCAGATATCAACAAGTTTGTACAAAAAAGCAGGCTCCAC
CATGGGTGTTCTCTCTGCCATTCCCGCACTTGCACCTCCTGCGCCGCCGCCCCCCATCCAAGGATATGCC
TTCAAGCCTCCACCTAGACCCGACTTTGGGACCTCCGGGAGAACAATCAAATTACAGGCCAATTTCTTCG
AAATGGACATCCCCAAAATTGACATCTATCATTATGAATTGGATATCAAGCCAGAGAAGTGCCCGAGGAG
AGTTAACAGGGAAATCGTGGAACACATGGTCCAGCACTTTAAAACACAGATCTTTGGGGATCGGAAGCCC
GTGTTTGACGGCAGGAAGAATCTATACACAGCCATGCCCCTTCCGATTGGGAGGGACAAGGTGGAGCTGG
AGGTCACGCTGCCAGGAGAAGGCAAGGATCGCATCTTCAAGGTGTCCATCAAGTGGGTGTCCTGCGTGAG
CTTGCAGGCGTTACACGATGCACTTTCAGGGCGGCTGCCCAGCGTCCCTTTTGAGACGATCCAGGCCCTG
GACGTGGTCATGAGGCACTTGCCATCCATGAGGTACACCCCCGTGGGCCGCTCCTTCTTCACCGCGTC
