>Addgene plasmid #14104 | pDESTFLAGHApuro3-Ago2K533AK570A | addgene partial sequence | sequence record 79866 | hAgo2-F 5'-ATGGACATCCCCAAAATTGA-3'
GCCAGAGAAGTGCCCGAGGAGAGTTAACAGGGAAATCGTGGAACACATGGTCCAGCACTTTAAAACACAG
ATCTTTGGGGATCGGAAGCCCGTGTTTGACGGCAGGAAGAATCTATACACAGCCATGCCCCTTCCGATTG
GGAGGGACAAGGTGGAGCTGGAGGTCACGCTGCCAGGAGAAGGCAAGGATCGCATCTTCAAGGTGTCCAT
CAAGTGGGTGTCCTGCGTGAGCTTGCAGGCGTTACACGATGCACTTTCAGGGCGGCTGCCCAGCGTCCCT
TTTGAGACGATCCAGGCCCTGGACGTGGTCATGAGGCACTTGCCATCCATGAGGTACACCCCCGTGGGCC
GCTCCTTCTTCACCGCGTCCGAAGGCTGCTCTAACCCTCTTGGCGGGGGCCGAGAAGTGTGGTTTGGCTT
CCATCAGTCCGTCCGGCCTTCTCTCTGGAAAATGATGCTGAATATTGATGTGTCAGCAACAGCGTTTTAC
AAGGCACAGCCAGTAATCGAGTTTGTTTGTGAAGTTTTGGATTTTAAAAGTATTGAAGAACAACAAAAAC
CTCTGACAGATTCCCAAAGGGTAAAGTTTACCAAAGAAATTAAAGGTCTAAAGGTGGAGATAACGCACTG
TGGGCAGATGAAGAGGAAGTACCGTGTCTGCAATGTGACCCGGCGGCCCGCCAGTCACCAAACATTCCCG
CTGCAGCAGGAGAGCGGGCAGACGGTGGAGTGCACGGTGGCCCAGTATTTCAAGGACAGGCACAAGTTGG
TTCTGCGCTACCCCCACCTCCCATGTTTACAAGTCGGACAGGAGCAGAAACACACCTACCTTCCCCTGGA
GGTCTGTAACATTGTGGCAGGACAAAGATGTATTAAAAA
