>Addgene plasmid #14104 | pDESTFLAGHApuro3-Ago2K533AK570A | addgene partial sequence | sequence record 80672 | hAgo2-F1 5'-CGGAAGTCCATCTGAAGTCC-3'
TCAGAAAGATCTCGAGAGACGCCGGCATGCCCATCCAGGGCCAGCCGTGCTTCTGCAAATACGCGCAGGG
GGCGGACAGCGTGGAGCCCATGTTCCGGCACCTGAAGAACACGTATGCGGGCCTGCAGCTGGTGGTGGTC
ATCCTGCCCGGCAAGACGCCCGTGTACGCCGAGGTCGCACGCGTGGGAGACACGGTGCTGGGGATGGCCA
CGCAGTGCGTGCAGATGAAGAACGTGCAGAGGACCACGCCACAGACCCTGTCCAACCTCTGCCTGAAGAT
CAACGTCGCCCTGGGAGGCGTGAACAACATCCTGCTGCCCCAGGGCAGGCCGCCGGTGTTCCAGCAGCCC
GTCATCTTTCTGGGAGCAGACGTCACTCACCCCCCCGCCGGGGATGGGAAGAAGCCCTCCATTGCCGCCG
TGGTGGGCAGCATGGACGCCCACCCCAATCGCTACTGCGCCACCGTGCGCGTGCAGCAGCACCGGCAGGA
GATCATACAAGACCTGGCCGCCATGGTCCGCGAGCTCCTCATCCAGTTCTACAAGTCCACGCGCTTCAAG
CCCACCCGCATCATCTTCTACCGCGACGGTGTCTCTGAAGGCCAGTTCCAGCAGGTTCTCCACCACGAGT
TGCTGGCCATCCGTGAGGCCTGTATCAAGCTAGAAAAAGACTACCAGCCCGGGATCACCTTCATCGTGGT
GCAGAAGAGGCACCACACCCGGCTCTTCTGCACTGACAAGAACGAGCGGGTTGGGAAAAGTGGAAACATT
CCAGCAGGCACGACTGTGGACACGAAAATCACCCACCCCACCGAGTTCGACTTCTACCTGTGTAGTCACG
CTGGCATCCAGGGGACAAGCAGGCCTTCGCACTATCACGTCCTCTGGGACGACAATCGTTTCTCCTCTGA
TGAGCTGCAGATCCTAACCTACCAGCTGTGTCACACCTACGTGCGCTGCACACGCTCCGTGTCCATCCCA
GCGCCAGCATACTACGCTCACCTGGTGGCCTTCCGGGCCAGGTACCACCTGGTGGATAAGGAACATGACA
GTGCTGAAGGAAGCCATACCTCTGGGCAGAGTAACGGGCGAGACCACC
