[The description below was written by a language model from this plasmid's Addgene catalogue record.]
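Description:
pDESTFLAGHApuro3-Ago2K533AK570A is a mammalian expression plasmid built on the Gateway destination vector pDESTFLAGHApuro3 (about 5.4 kb without insert). It is propagated in E. coli as a high-copy plasmid under ampicillin selection, and it carries a puromycin marker that allows selection of transfected mammalian cells, for example to enrich expressing populations or derive stable lines. The record does not state which promoter drives the insert, what origin of replication is present, or how the puromycin resistance gene is expressed, and no feature table is available to fill in these details.

The payload is a roughly 2.6 kb human Argonaute 2 (AGO2, also known as EIF2C2) coding sequence, introduced by Gateway recombination so that the recombination sites flanking the insert remain intact. The backbone supplies an N-terminal FLAG/HA tandem epitope tag, which permits detection of the protein by immunoblotting and one- or two-step affinity purification of Ago2-containing complexes from cell lysates. The insert carries two point substitutions, Lys533 to Ala and Lys570 to Ala.

The associated publication concerns the structural basis for recognition of the 5' end of guide RNA by an archaeal Piwi protein. This suggests that the double mutant was designed to test the contribution of the corresponding conserved lysines in human Ago2 to guide-strand binding and RNA-induced silencing activity, although the record does not explicitly describe the functional consequence of the mutations. The construct is best suited to comparing tagged mutant Ago2 with wild-type protein in small RNA association or target cleavage experiments in cultured human cells.
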