Addgene plasmid #14104: pDESTFLAGHApuro3-Ago2K533AK570A
Depositing lab: Thomas Tuschl. Depositing organization: Rockefeller University. Publication: Structural basis for 5'-end-specific recognition of guide RNA by the A. fulgidus Piwi protein. Ma JB, Yuan YR, Meister G, Pei Y, Tuschl T, Patel DJ. Nature. 2005 Mar 31. 434(7033):666-70. 10.1038/nature03514 PubMed 15800629.
Backbone
  Vector backbone: pDESTFLAGHApuro3
  Backbone size w/o insert (bp): 5368
  Vector type: Mammalian Expression
  Selectable markers: Puromycin
Growth in bacteria
  Bacterial resistance: Ampicillin, 100 μg/mL
  Growth temperature: 37°C
  Growth strain: DH5alpha
  Copy number: High Copy
Gene/Insert
  Gene/Insert name: Ago2
  Species: H. sapiens (human)
  Insert size (bp): 2562
  Mutation: changed Lys533 to Ala, Lys570 to Alanine
  Entrez Gene: AGO2 (a.k.a. CASC7, EIF2C2, LESKRES, LINC00980, PPD, Q10)
  Tag / fusion protein: FLAG/HA (N terminal on backbone)
  Cloning method: Gateway Cloning; 5′ cloning site gateway (not destroyed); 3′ cloning site gateway (not destroyed)
  Sequencing primers: 5′ n/a
Terms and licenses: Academic/Nonprofit Terms; Industry Terms: Not Available to Industry
How to cite: pDESTFLAGHApuro3-Ago2K533AK570A was a gift from Thomas Tuschl (Addgene plasmid # 14104 ; http://n2t.net/addgene:14104 ; RRID:Addgene_14104)
